>Addgene plasmid #81338 | pDONR223_PSG2_p.S265C | addgene full sequence | sequence record 168507 | Addgene NGS Result
GGCAGTTCCCTACTCTCGCGTTAACGCTAGCATGGATGTTTTCCCAGTCACGACGTTGTAAAACGACGGC
CAGTCTTAAGCTCGGGCCCCAAATAATGATTTTATTTTGACTGATAGTGACCTGTTCGTTGCAACAAATT
GATGAGCAATGCTTTTTTATAATGCCAACTTTGTACAAAAAAGTTGGCATGGGGCCCCTCTCAGCCCCTC
CCTGCACAGAGCACATCAAATGGAAGGGGCTCCTGCTCACAGCATCACTTTTAAACTTCTGGAACCTGCC
CACCACTGCCCAAGTCACGATTGAAGCCCAGCCACCAAAAGTTTCCGAGGGGAAGGATGTTCTTCTACTT
GTCCACAATTTGCCCCAGAATCTTACTGGCTACATCTGGTACAAAGGGCAAATCAGGGACCTCTACCATT
ACATTACATCATATGTAGTAGACGGTCAAATAATTATATATGGGCCTGCATATAGTGGACGAGAAACAGC
ATATTCCAATGCATCCCTGCTGATCCAGAATGTCACCCGGGAGGACGCAGGATCCTACACCTTACACATC
ATAAAGCGAGGTGATGGGACTAGAGGAGTAACTGGATATTTCACCTTCACCTTATACCTGGAGACTCCCA
AGCCCTCCATCTCCAGCAGCAACTTAAACCCCAGGGAGGCCATGGAAACTGTGATCTTAACCTGTGATCC
TGAGACTCCGGACACAAGCTACCAGTGGTGGATGAATGGTCAGAGCCTCCCTATGACTCACAGGTTTCAG
CTGTCCGAAACCAACAGGACCCTCTTTCTATTTGGTGTCACAAAGTATACTGCAGGACCCTATGAATGTG
AAATACGGAACTCAGGGAGTGCCAGCCGCAGTGACCCAGTCACCCTGAATCTCCTCCATGGTCCAGACCT
CCCCAGAATTCACCCTTCATACACCAATTACCGTTCAGGAGATAACCTCTACTTGTCTTGCTTCGCGAAC
TGTAACCCACCGGCACAGTATTCTTGGACAATTAATGGGAAGTTTCAGCAATCAGGACAAAATCTGTTTA
TCCCCCAAATTACTACAAAGCATAGCGGGCTCTATGTTTGCTCTGTTCGTAACTCAGCCACTGGCGAGGA
AAGCTCCACGTCGTTGACAGTCAAAGTCTCTGCTTCTACAAGAATAGGACTTCTTCCTCTCCTTATCCAA
CATGATTGCCAACTTTCTTGTACAAAGTTGTCATTATAAGAAAGCATTGCTTATCAATTTGTTGCAACGA
ACAGGTCACTATCAGTCAAAATAAAATCATTATTTGCCATCCAGCTGATATCCCCTATAGTGAGTCGTAT
TACATGGTCATAGCTGTTTCCTGGCAGCTCTGGCCCGTGTCTCAAAATCTCTGATGTTACATTGCACAAG
ATAAAAATATATCATCATGCCTCCTCTAGACCAGCCAGGACAGAAATGCCTCGACTTCGCTGCTACCCAA
GGTTGCCGGGTGACGCACACCGTGGAAACGGATGAAGGCACGAACCCAGTGGACATAAGCCTGTTCGGTT
CGTAAGCTGTAATGCAAGTAGCGTATGCGCTCACGCAACTGGTCCAGAACCTTGACCGAACGCAGCGGTG
GTAACGGCGCAGTGGCGGTTTTCATGGCTTGTTATGACTGTTTTTTTGGGGTACAGTCTATGCCTCGGGC
ATCCAAGCAGCAAGCGCGTTACGCCGTGGGTCGATGTTTGATGTTATGGAGCAGCAACGATGTTACGCAG
CAGGGCAGTCGCCCTAAAACAAAGTTAAACATTATGAGGGAAGCGGTGATCGCCGAAGTATCGACTCAAC
TATCAGAGGTAGTTGGCGTCATCGAGCGCCATCTCGAACCGACGTTGCTGGCCGTACATTTGTACGGCTC
CGCAGTGGATGGCGGCCTGAAGCCACACAGTGATATTGATTTGCTGGTTACGGTGACCGTAAGGCTTGAT
GAAACAACGCGGCGAGCTTTGATCAACGACCTTTTGGAAACTTCGGCTTCCCCTGGAGAGAGCGAGATTC
TCCGCGCTGTAGAAGTCACCATTGTTGTGCACGACGACATCATTCCGTGGCGTTATCCAGCTAAGCGCGA
ACTGCAATTTGGAGAATGGCAGCGCAATGACATTCTTGCAGGTATCTTCGAGCCAGCCACGATCGACATT
GATCTGGCTATCTTGCTGACAAAAGCAAGAGAACATAGCGTTGCCTTGGTAGGTCCAGCGGCGGAGGAAC
TCTTTGATCCGGTTCCTGAACAGGATCTATTTGAGGCGCTAAATGAAACCTTAACGCTATGGAACTCGCC
GCCCGACTGGGCTGGCGATGAGCGAAATGTAGTGCTTACGTTGTCCCGCATTTGGTACAGCGCAGTAACC
GGCAAAATCGCGCCGAAGGATGTCGCTGCCGACTGGGCAATGGAGCGCCTGCCGGCCCAGTATCAGCCCG
TCATACTTGAAGCTAGACAGGCTTATCTTGGACAAGAAGAAGATCGCTTGGCCTCGCGCGCAGATCAGTT
GGAAGAATTTGTCCACTACGTGAAAGGCGAGATCACCAAGGTAGTCGGCAAATAACCCTCGAGCCACCCA
TGACCAAAATCCCTTAACGTGAGTTACGCGTCGTTCCACTGAGCGTCAGACCCCGTAGAAAAGATCAAAG
GATCTTCTTGAGATCCTTTTTTTCTGCGCGTAATCTGCTGCTTGCAAACAAAAAAACCACCGCTACCAGC
GGTGGTTTTTTTGCCGGATCAAGAGCTACCAACTCTTTTTCCGAAGGTAACTGGCTTCAGCAGAGCGCAG
ATACCAAATACTGTTCTTCTAGTGTAGCCGTAGTTAGGCCACCACTTCAAGAACTCTGTAGCACCGCCTA
CATACCTCGCTCTGCTAATCCTGTTACCAGTGGCTGCTGCCAGTGGCGATAAGTCGTGTCTTACCGGGTT
GGACTCAAGACGATAGTTACCGGATAAGGCGCAGCGGTCGGGCTGAACGGGGGGTTCGTGCACACAGCCC
AGCTTGGAGCGAACGACCTACACCGAACTGAGATACCTACAGCGTGAGCTATGAGAAAGCGCCACGCTTC
CCGAAGGGAGAAAGGCGGACAGGTATCCGGTAAGCGGCAGGGTCGGAACAGGAGAGCGCACGAGGGAGCT
TCCAGGGGGAAACGCCTGGTATCTTTATAGTCCTGTCGGGTTTCGCCACCTCTGACTTGAGCGTCGATTT
TTGTGATGCTCGTCAGGGGGGCGGAGCCTATGGAAAAACGCCAGCAACGCGGCCTTTTTACGGTTCCTGG
CCTTTTGCTGGCCTTTTGCTCACATGTTCTTTCCTGCGTTATCCCCTGATTCTGTGGATAACCGTATTAC
CGCCTTTGAGTGAGCTGATACCGCTCGCCGCAGCCGAACGACCGAGCGCAGCGAGTCAGTGAGCGAGGAA
GCGGAAGAGCGCCCAATACGCAAACCGCCTCTCCCCGCGCGTTGGCCGATTCATTAATGCAGCTGGCACG
ACAGGTTTCCCGACTGGAAAGCGGGCAGTGAGCGCAACGCAATTAATACGCGTACCGCTAGCCAGGAAGA
GTTTGTAGAAACGCAAAAAGGCCATCCGTCAGGATGGCCTTCTGCTTAGTTTGATGCCTGGCAGTTTATG
GCGGGCGTCCTGCCCGCCACCCTCCGGGCCGTTGCTTCACAACGTTCAAATCCGCTCCCGGCGGATTTGT
CCTACTCAGGAGAGCGTTCACCGACAAACAACAGATAAAACGAAAGGCCCAGTCTTCCGACTGAGCCTTT
CGTTTTATTTGATGCCT
Features (pLannotate 1.2.2; 12 found; start..end, strand, type, name):
     38..74      -  CDS            lacZα (fragment): LacZα fragment of β-galactosidase; lacZ fragment
     91..186     +  protein_bind   attL3: mutant version of attL; recombination site for the Gateway® LR reaction LR Clonase™
    189..1184    +  CDS            PSG5: PSG5_HUMAN - Experimental evidence at protein level: Swiss-Prot protein existence level 1. From Homo sapiens (Human).
   1203..1296    -  protein_bind   attL2 (fragment): mutant version of attL; recombination site for the Gateway® LR reaction LR Clonase™
   1314..1332    -  promoter       T7 promoter: promoter for bacteriophage T7 RNA polymerase
   1522..1545    +  promoter       Pc promoter (fragment): intI1 (promoter lies within the coding sequence); class 1 integron promoter
   1721..1777    +  CDS            GmR (fragment): gentamycin acetyltransferase; aacC1; confers resistance to gentamycin
   1784..2575    +  CDS            SmR: aminoglycoside adenylyltransferase (Murphy, 1985); aadA; confers resistance to spectinomycin and streptomycin
   2668..3256    +  rep_origin     ori: high-copy-number ColE1/pMB1/pBR322/pUC origin of replication
   3439..3531    +  CDS            lacI (fragment): lac repressor; lacI; The lac repressor binds to the lac operator to inhibit transcription in E. coli. This inhibition can be relieved by adding lactose or isopropyl-β-D-thiogalactopyranoside (IPTG).
   3586..3613    -  terminator     rrnB T2 terminator: transcription terminator T2 from the E. coli rrnB gene
   3745..3788    +  terminator     rrnB T1 terminator: Escherichia coli rrnB; transcription terminator T1 from the E. coli rrnB gene
