[The description below was written by a language model from this plasmid's Addgene catalogue record and pLannotate feature annotations shown in this document.]
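Description:
pDONR223_PSG2_p.S265C is a Gateway entry clone built on the Invitrogen pDONR223 backbone, carrying a variant open reading frame of human PSG2 (pregnancy-specific beta-1-glycoprotein 2). It is a bacterial propagation and shuttle plasmid rather than an expression vector. It replicates in E. coli from a high-copy ColE1/pUC-type origin and is selected with spectinomycin through the aadA (SmR) aminoglycoside adenylyltransferase gene, which sits downstream of a class 1 integron Pc promoter fragment and a remnant of a gentamicin resistance gene. rrnB T1 and T2 terminators lie upstream of the cloning region and help insulate it from read-through transcription. Short lacZα and lacI fragments are backbone remnants.

The insert of roughly 1 kb is flanked by Gateway attL recombination sites, which the annotation software labelled as attL3 and a partial attL2. These sites allow LR Clonase-mediated transfer of the ORF into any compatible destination vector. No promoter drives the insert in this plasmid; a T7 promoter lies just outside the downstream attL site. The coding sequence was auto-annotated as PSG5, which most likely reflects the close similarity among PSG family members, since the catalogue record identifies it as PSG2. Relative to the reference transcript, the clone carries S265C, the named variant, along with V20L and a substitution of residues 333–335 (NPT replaced by IQH). The ORF is in the "open" configuration, with no stop codon after the insert, so it can be fused to C-terminal tags supplied by a destination vector. The plasmid belongs to the Target Accelerator Plasmid Collection, a set of wild-type and mutant alleles assembled for systematic functional testing of rare cancer-associated variants.
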