Addgene plasmid #81338: pDONR223_PSG2_p.S265C
Purpose: Gateway Donor vector containing PSG2 , part of the Target Accelerator Plasmid Collection.
Depositing lab: Jesse Boehm & William Hahn & David Root. Depositing organization: Broad Institute. Publication: Systematic Functional Interrogation of Rare Cancer Variants Identifies Oncogenic Alleles. Kim E, Ilic N, Shrestha Y, Zou L, Kamburov A, Zhu C, Yang X, Lubonja R, Tran N, Nguyen C, Lawrence MS, Piccioni F, Bagul M, Doench JG, Chouinard CR, Wu X, Hogstrom L, Natoli T, Tamayo P, Horn H, Corsello SM, Lage K, Root DE, Subramanian A, Golub TR, Getz G, Boehm JS, Hahn WC. Cancer Discov. 2016 Jul;6(7):714-26. doi: 10.1158/2159-8290.CD-16-0160. Epub 2016 May 4. PubMed 27147599.
Backbone
  Vector backbone: pDONR223
  Backbone manufacturer: Invitrogen
  Backbone size w/o insert (bp): 2790
  Vector type: Gateway Entry vector
Growth in bacteria
  Bacterial resistance: Spectinomycin, 50 μg/mL
  Growth temperature: 37°C
  Growth strain: DH5alpha
  Copy number: High Copy
Gene/Insert
  Gene/Insert name: PSG2
  Species: H. sapiens (human)
  Mutation: V20L; S265C; p.333_335delNPT-insIQH
  GenBank ID: NM_031246.3
  Entrez Gene: PSG2 (a.k.a. CEA, PSBG2, PSG1)
  Promoter: None
  Cloning method: Gateway Cloning
  Sequencing primers: 5′ M13pUC-fwd; 3′ M13-Rev
Terms and licenses: Academic/Nonprofit Terms; Industry Terms: Not Available to Industry
Depositor comments: Open state: NO stop codon immediately follows insert
How to cite: pDONR223_PSG2_p.S265C was a gift from Jesse Boehm & William Hahn & David Root (Addgene plasmid # 81338 ; http://n2t.net/addgene:81338 ; RRID:Addgene_81338)
