>Addgene plasmid #81338 | pDONR223_PSG2_p.S265C | depositor partial sequence | sequence record 154657 | Insert sequence
ATGGGGCCCCTCTCAGCCCCTCCCTGCACAGAGCACATCAAATGGAAGGGGCTCCTGCTCACAGCATCAC
TTTTAAACTTCTGGAACCTGCCCACCACTGCCCAAGTCACGATTGAAGCCCAGCCACCAAAAGTTTCCGA
GGGGAAGGATGTTCTTCTACTTGTCCACAATTTGCCCCAGAATCTTACTGGCTACATCTGGTACAAAGGG
CAAATCAGGGACCTCTACCATTACATTACATCATATGTAGTAGACGGTCAAATAATTATATATGGGCCTG
CATATAGTGGACGAGAAACAGCATATTCCAATGCATCCCTGCTGATCCAGAATGTCACCCGGGAGGACGC
AGGATCCTACACCTTACACATCATAAAGCGAGGTGATGGGACTAGAGGAGTAACTGGATATTTCACCTTC
ACCTTATACCTGGAGACTCCCAAGCCCTCCATCTCCAGCAGCAACTTAAACCCCAGGGAGGCCATGGAAA
CTGTGATCTTAACCTGTGATCCTGAGACTCCGGACACAAGCTACCAGTGGTGGATGAATGGTCAGAGCCT
CCCTATGACTCACAGGTTTCAGCTGTCCGAAACCAACAGGACCCTCTTTCTATTTGGTGTCACAAAGTAT
ACTGCAGGACCCTATGAATGTGAAATACGGAACTCAGGGAGTGCCAGCCGCAGTGACCCAGTCACCCTGA
ATCTCCTCCATGGTCCAGACCTCCCCAGAATTCACCCTTCATACACCAATTACCGTTCAGGAGATAACCT
CTACTTGTCTTGCTTCGCGAACTGTAACCCACCGGCACAGTATTCTTGGACAATTAATGGGAAGTTTCAG
CAATCAGGACAAAATCTGTTTATCCCCCAAATTACTACAAAGCATAGCGGGCTCTATGTTTGCTCTGTTC
GTAACTCAGCCACTGGCGAGGAAAGCTCCACGTCGTTGACAGTCAAAGTCTCTGCTTCTACAAGAATAGG
ACTTCTTCCTCTCCTTATCCAACA
